>Addgene plasmid #220705 | AiP1343 - pAAV-AiE2051m-minBG-iCre | addgene full sequence | sequence record 462032 | Addgene NGS Result
CCTTTTAGAAACACTCCCTTTACCATCTTCAAACATGTTTTTAGCTGAGAACTCTCTTCCAACCCCTGTT
TCTTAACTCTGAGTGCCGTATCACTTCATATTCTGTGTCAGGGGAAAAGAAATCAGCACCTCCCACAACG
TCAACTGTGTCCTTTAGAGTAAGCATTCCAAAGTCTATATTCTGAGTCTAATCTCTCTTGGAAAGGTCAG
CCTTTTCTTCCAAATACCAAGTGGACATCTTTATGCACAGGCCTTCAAGGATATTCAAGTCAGTGTGTCC
TACGGAGAAAACTCCTTTTAAAACCCGAATCCTGTGGTTTCCCCAAGATGATTATTGGGTGGTCACTGCA
GCCTTAAGGAGCTCGGGCTGGGCATAAAAGTCAGGGCAGAGCCATCTATTGCTTACATTTGCTTCTGGGA
TCCGCCACCATGGTGCCCAAGAAGAAGAGGAAAGTCTCCAACCTGCTGACTGTGCACCAAAACCTGCCTG
CCCTCCCTGTGGATGCCACCTCTGATGAAGTCAGGAAGAACCTGATGGACATGTTCAGGGACAGGCAGGC
CTTCTCTGAACACACCTGGAAGATGCTCCTGTCTGTGTGCAGATCCTGGGCTGCCTGGTGCAAGCTGAAC
AACAGGAAATGGTTCCCTGCTGAACCTGAGGATGTGAGGGACTACCTCCTGTACCTGCAAGCCAGAGGCC
TGGCTGTGAAGACCATCCAACAGCACCTGGGCCAGCTCAACATGCTGCACAGGAGATCTGGCCTGCCTCG
CCCTTCTGACTCCAATGCTGTGTCCCTGGTGATGAGGAGAATCAGAAAGGAGAATGTGGATGCTGGGGAG
AGAGCCAAGCAGGCCCTGGCCTTTGAACGCACTGACTTTGACCAAGTCAGATCCCTGATGGAGAACTCTG
ACAGATGCCAGGACATCAGGAACCTGGCCTTCCTGGGCATTGCCTACAACACCCTGCTGCGCATTGCCGA
AATTGCCAGAATCAGAGTGAAGGACATCTCCCGCACCGATGGTGGGAGAATGCTGATCCACATTGGCAGG
ACCAAGACCCTGGTGTCCACAGCTGGTGTGGAGAAGGCCCTGTCCCTGGGGGTTACCAAGCTGGTGGAGA
GATGGATCTCTGTGTCTGGTGTGGCTGATGACCCCAACAACTACCTGTTCTGCCGGGTCAGAAAGAATGG
TGTGGCTGCCCCTTCTGCCACCTCCCAACTGTCCACCCGGGCCCTGGAAGGGATCTTTGAGGCCACCCAC
CGCCTGATCTATGGTGCCAAGGATGACTCTGGGCAGAGATACCTGGCCTGGTCTGGCCACTCTGCCAGAG
TGGGTGCTGCCAGGGACATGGCCAGGGCTGGTGTGTCCATCCCTGAAATCATGCAGGCTGGTGGCTGGAC
CAATGTGAACATTGTGATGAACTACATCAGAAACCTGGACTCTGAGACTGGGGCCATGGTGAGGCTGCTC
GAGGATGGGGACTAAGGCTGCTCGAGAGATCTACGGGTGGCATCCCTGTGACCCCTCCCCAGTGCCTCTC
CTGGCCCTGGAAGTTGCCACTCCAGTGCCCACCAGCCTTGTCCTAATAAAATTAAGTTGCATCATTTTGT
CTGACTAGGTGTCCTTCTATAATATTATGGGGTGGAGGGGGGTGGTATGGAGCAAGGGGCAAGTTGGGAA
GACAACCTGTAGGGCCTGCGGGGTCTATTGGGAACCAAGCTGGAGTGCAGTGGCACAATCTTGGCTCACT
GCAATCTCCGCCTCCTGGGTTCAAGCGATTCTCCTGCCTCAGCCTCCCGAGTTGTTGGGATTCCAGGCAT
GCATGACCAGGCTCAGCTAATTTTTGTTTTTTTGGTAGAGACGGGGTTTCACCATATTGGCCAGGCTGGT
CTCCAACTCCTAATCTCAGGTGATCTACCCACCTTGGCCTCCCAAATTGCTGGGATTACAGGCGTGAACC
ACTGCTCCCTTCCCTGTCCTTCTGATTTTGTAGGTAACCACGTGCGGACCGAGCGGCCGCAGGAACCCCT
AGTGATGGAGTTGGCCACTCCCTCTCTGCGCGCTCGCTCGCTCACTGAGGCCGGGCGACCAAAGGTCGCC
CGACGCCCGGGCTTTGCCCGGGCGGCCTCAGTGAGCGAGCGAGCGCGCAGCTGCCTGCAGGGGCGCCTGA
TGCGGTATTTTCTCCTTACGCATCTGTGCGGTATTTCACACCGCATA
[95 nt withheld, positions 2218-2312]
T
[46 nt withheld, positions 2314-2359]
C
[141 nt withheld, positions 2361-2501]
CCTTTGACGTTGGAGTCCACGTTCTTT
[37 nt withheld, positions 2529-2565]
ACTCTATCTCGGGCTATTCTTTTGATTTATAAGGGATTTTGCCGATTTCGGTCTATTGGTTAAAAAATGA
GCTGATTTAACAAAAATTTAACGCGAATTTTAACAAAATATTAACGTTTACAATTTTATGGTGCACTCTC
AGTACAATCTGCTCTGATGCCGCATAGTTAAGCCAGCCCCGACACCCGCCAACACCCGCTGACGCGCCCT
GACGGGCTTGTCTGCTCCCGGCATCCGCTTACAGACAAGCTGTGACCGTCTCCGGGAGCTGCATGTGTCA
GAGGTTTTCACCGTCATCACCGAAACGCGCGAGACGAAAGGGCCTCGTGATACGCCTATTTTTATAGGTT
AATGTCATGATAATAATGGTTTCTTAGACGTCAGGTGGCACTTTTCGGGGAAATGTGCGCGGAACCCCTA
TTTGTTTATTTTTCTAAATACATTCAAATATGTATCCGCTCATGAGACAATAACCCTGATAAATGCTTCA
ATAATATTGAAAAAGGAAGAGTATGAGTATTCAACATTTCCGTGTCGCCCTTATTCCCTTTTTTGCGGCA
TTTTGCCTTCCTGTTTTTGCTCACCCAGAAACGCTGGTGAAAGTAAAAGATGCTGAAGATCAGTTGGGTG
CACGAGTGGGTTACATCGAACTGGATCTCAACAGCGGTAAGATCCTTGAGAGTTTTCGCCCCGAAGAACG
TTTTCCAATGATGAGCACTTTTAAAGTTCTGCTATGTGGCGCGGTATTATCCCGTATTGACGCCGGGCAA
GAGCAACTCGGTCGCCGCATACACTATTCTCAGAATGACTTGGTTGAGTACTCACCAGTCACAGAAAAGC
ATCTTACGGATGGCATGACAGTAAGAGAATTATGCAGTGCTGCCATAACCATGAGTGATAACACTGCGGC
CAACTTACTTCTGACAACGATCGGAGGACCGAAGGAGCTAACCGCTTTTTTGCACAACATGGGGGATCAT
GTAACTCGCCTTGATCGTTGGGAACCGGAGCTGAATGAAGCCATACCAAACGACGAGCGTGACACCACGA
TGCCTGTAGCAATGGCAACAACGTTGCGCAAACTATTAACTGGCGAACTACTTACTCTAGCTTCCCGGCA
ACAATTAATAGACTGGATGGAGGCGGATAAAGTTGCAGGACCACTTCTGCGCTCGGCCCTTCCGGCTGGC
TGGTTTATTGCTGATAAATCTGGAGCCGGTGAGCGTGGGTCTCGCGGTATCATTGCAGCACTGGGGCCAG
ATGGTAAGCCCTCCCGTATCGTAGTTATCTACACGACGGGGAGTCAGGCAACTATGGATGAACGAAATAG
ACAGATCGCTGAGATAGGTGCCTCACTGATTAAGCATTGGTAACTGTCAGACCAAGTTTACTCATATATA
CTTTAGATTGATTTAAAACTTCATTTTTAATTTAAAAGGATCTAGGTGAAGATCCTTTTTGATAATCTCA
TGACCAAAATCCCTTAACGTGAGTTTTCGTTCCACTGAGCGTCAGACCCCGTAGAAAAGATCAAAGGATC
TTCTTGAGATCCTTTTTTTCTGCGCGTAATCTGCTGCTTGCAAACAAAAAAACCACCGCTACCAGCGGTG
GTTTGTTTGCCGGATCAAGAGCTACCAACTCTTTTTCCGAAGGTAACTGGCTTCAGCAGAGCGCAGATAC
CAAATACTGTTCTTCTAGTGTAGCCGTAGTTAGGCCACCACTTCAAGAACTCTGTAGCACCGCCTACATA
CCTCGCTCTGCTAATCCTGTTACCAGTGGCTGCTGCCAGTGGCGATAAGTCGTGTCTTACCGGGTTGGAC
TCAAGACGATAGTTACCGGATAAGGCGCAGCGGTCGGGCTGAACGGGGGGTTCGTGCACACAGCCCAGCT
TGGAGCGAACGACCTACACCGAACTGAGATACCTACAGCGTGAGCTATGAGAAAGCGCCACGCTTCCCGA
AGGGAGAAAGGCGGACAGGTATCCGGTAAGCGGCAGGGTCGGAACAGGAGAGCGCACGAGGGAGCTTCCA
GGGGGAAACGCCTGGTATCTTTATAGTCCTGTCGGGTTTCGCCACCTCTGACTTGAGCGTCGATTTTTGT
GATGCTCGTCAGGGGGGCGGAGCCTATGGAAAAACGCCAGCAACGCGGCCTTTTTACGGTTCCTGGCCTT
TTGCTGGCCTTTTGCTCACATGTCCTGCAGGCAGCTGCGCGCTCGCTCGCTCACTGAGGCCGCCCGGGCG
TCGGGCGACCTTTGGTCGCCCGGCCTCAGTGAGCGAGCGAGCGCGCAGAGAGGGAGTGGCCAACTCCATC
ACTAGGGGTTCCTGCGGCCGCACGCGT
Features (pLannotate 1.2.2; 12 found; start..end, strand, type, name):
    457..1482    +  CDS            cre: RECR_BPP1 - Experimental evidence at protein level: Swiss-Prot protein existence level 1. Catalyzes site-specific recombination between two 34-base- pair LOXP sites. Its role is to maintain the phage genome as a monomeric unit-copy plasmid in the lysogenic state. From Escherichia phage P1 (Bacteriophage P1).
   1505..1981    +  polyA_signal   hGH poly(A) signal: human growth hormone polyadenylation signal
   2021..2161    +  repeat_region  AAV2 ITR: inverted terminal repeat of adeno-associated virus serotype 2 inverted
   2166..2217    -  misc_feature   bom (fragment): basis of mobility region from pBR322
   2236..2691    +  rep_origin     f1 ori (sequence partly withheld): f1 bacteriophage origin of replication; arrow indicates direction of (+) strand synthesis
   2692..2741    -  misc_feature   bom (fragment): basis of mobility region from pBR322
   2843..2878    -  CDS            rop (fragment): Rop protein, which maintains plasmids at low copy number; rop
   2973..3077    +  promoter       AmpR promoter: bla
   3078..3938    +  CDS            AmpR: β-lactamase; bla; confers resistance to ampicillin, carbenicillin, and related antibiotics
   4109..4697    +  rep_origin     ori: high-copy-number ColE1/pMB1/pBR322/pUC origin of replication
   4770..4797    +  repeat_region  AAV2 ITR (fragment): inverted terminal repeat of adeno-associated virus serotype 2 inverted
   4826..4853    +  repeat_region  AAV2 ITR (fragment): inverted terminal repeat of adeno-associated virus serotype 2 inverted
