[The description below was written by a language model from this plasmid's Addgene catalogue record and pLannotate feature annotations shown in this document.]
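Description:
AiP1343 - pAAV-AiE2051m-minBG-iCre is an adeno-associated virus transfer plasmid built on a pAAV2 backbone, intended for packaging into recombinant AAV that delivers Cre recombinase to selected populations of brain cells. In bacteria it is maintained as a high-copy plasmid through a ColE1/pUC-type origin and selected with ampicillin via the β-lactamase gene and its own promoter. An f1 phage origin and small remnants of pBR322 bom and rop sequences also sit in the backbone. The annotation finds one complete AAV2 inverted terminal repeat downstream of the cassette and only two short ITR fragments on the other side. This may reflect the difficulty of sequencing and annotating these structured repeats rather than a real truncation, but the record does not settle the point.

Between the ITRs, the payload is a compact expression cassette of about 4.9 kb total plasmid length. The AiE2051m enhancer is placed upstream of a minimal beta-globin promoter (minBG), which has little activity alone and relies on the enhancer to confer cell-type-restricted transcription. Neither element is annotated in the feature table, but both presumably occupy the unannotated region preceding the coding sequence. They drive iCre, a synthetic codon-improved version of the bacteriophage P1 Cre recombinase that catalyses recombination between loxP sites, followed by a human growth hormone polyadenylation signal. No WPRE, tag or fluorescent reporter is annotated.

The construct belongs to a suite of enhancer AAVs developed for genetic access to cortical cell types. Its use is to trigger Cre-dependent recombination, for example in floxed reporter or effector alleles or co-delivered Cre-dependent vectors. The record does not state which cell population AiE2051m targets.
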