Addgene plasmid #220705: AiP1343 - pAAV-AiE2051m-minBG-iCre
Purpose: AiE2051m is an enhancer sequence, designed to induce cre-dependent recombination in specific populations of brain cells
Depositing lab: Allen Institute for Brain Science & Bosiljka Tasic. Depositing organization: Allen Institute. Publication: A suite of enhancer AAVs and transgenic mouse lines for genetic access to cortical cell types. Ben-Simon Y, Hooper M, Narayan S, Daigle TL, Dwivedi D, Way SW, Oster A, Stafford DA, Mich JK, Taormina MJ, Martinez RA, Opitz-Araya X, Roth JR, Alexander JR, Allen S, Amster A, Arbuckle J, Ayala A, Baker PM, Bakken TE, Barcelli T, Barta S, Bendrick J, Bertagnolli D, Bielstein C, Bishwakarma P, Bowlus J, Boyer G, Brouner K, Casian B, Casper T, Chakka AB, Chakrabarty R, Chance RK, Chavan S, Clark M, Colbert K, Collman F, Daniel S, Departee M, DiValentin P, Donadio N, Dotson N, Egdorf T, Fliss T, Gabitto M, Garcia J, Gary A, Gasperini M, Gloe J, Goldy J, Gore BB, Graybuck L, Greisman N, Haeseleer F, Halterman C, Haradon Z, Hastings SD, Helback O, Ho W, Hockemeyer D, Huang C, Huff S, Hunker A, Johansen N, Jones D, Juneau Z, Kalmbach B, Kannan M, Khem S, Kussick E, Kutsal R, Larsen R, Lee C, Lee AY, Leibly M, Lenz GH, Li S, Liang E, Lusk N, Madigan Z, Malloy J, Malone J, McCue R, Melchor J, Mollenkopf T, Moosman S, Morin E, Newman D, Ng L, Ngo K, Omstead V, Otto S, Oyama A, Pena N, Pham T, Phillips E, Pom CA, Potekhina L, Ransford S, Ray PL, Rette D, Reynoldson C, Rimorin C, Rocha D, Ruiz A, Sanchez REA, Sawyer L, Sedeno-Cortes A, Sevigny JP, Shapovalova N, Shepard N, Shulga L, Sigler AR, Siverts L, Soliman S, Somasundaram S, Staats B, Stewart K, Szelenyi E, Tieu M, Trader C, Tran A, van Velthoven CTJ, Walker M, Wang Y, Weed N, Wirthlin M, Wood T, Wynalda B, Yao Z, Zhou T, Ariza J, Dee N, Reding M, Ronellenfitch K, Mufti S, Sunkin SM, Smith KA, Esposito L, Waters J, Thyagarajan B, Yao S, Lein ES, Zeng H, Levi BP, Ngai J, Ting JT, Tasic B. Cell. 2025 May 16:S0092-8674(25)00513-6. doi: 10.1016/j.cell.2025.05.002. PubMed 40403729.
Backbone
  Vector backbone: pAAV2
  Vector type: AAV
Growth in bacteria
  Bacterial resistance: Ampicillin, 100 μg/mL
  Growth temperature: 37°C
  Growth strain: NEB Stable
  Copy number: High Copy
Gene/Insert
  Gene/Insert name: iCre
  Species: Synthetic
  Promoter: minBG
  Cloning method: Gibson Cloning
Terms and licenses: Academic/Nonprofit Terms; Industry Terms: Not Available to Industry
Depositor comments: 5' Cloning Site: MluI (not destroyed), 3' Cloning Site: SgrAI (not destroyed). Please visit https://doi.org/10.1101/2024.06.10.597244 for bioRxiv preprint.
How to cite: AiP1343 - pAAV-AiE2051m-minBG-iCre was a gift from Allen Institute for Brain Science & Bosiljka Tasic (Addgene plasmid # 220705 ; http://n2t.net/addgene:220705 ; RRID:Addgene_220705)
